>Addgene plasmid #41791 | pCD/NL-BH∆1 | addgene full sequence | sequence record 171188 | Addgene NGS Result
GACGGATCGGGAGATCTCCCGATCCCCTATGGTGCACTCTCAGTACAATCTGCTCTGATGCCGCATAGTT
AAGCCAGTATCTGCTCCCTGCTTGTGTGTTGGAGGTCGCTGAGTAGTGCGCGAGCAAAATTTAAGCTACA
ACAAGGCAAGGCTTGACCGACAATTGCATGAAGAATCTGCTTAGGGTTAGGCGTTTTGCGCTGCTTCGCG
ATGTACGGGCCAGATATACGCGTTGACATTGATTATTGACTAGTTATTAATAGTAATCAATTACGGGGTC
ATTAGTTCATAGCCCATATATGGAGTTCCGCGTTACATAACTTACGGTAAATGGCCCGCCTGGCTGACCG
CCCAACGACCCCCGCCCATTGACGTCAATAATGACGTATGTTCCCATAGTAACGCCAATAGGGACTTTCC
ATTGACGTCAATGGGTGGAGTATTTACGGTAAACTGCCCACTTGGCAGTACATCAAGTGTATCATATGCC
AAGTACGCCCCCTATTGACGTCAATGACGGTAAATGGCCCGCCTGGCATTATGCCCAGTACATGACCTTA
TGGGACTTTCCTACTTGGCAGTACATCTACGTATTAGTCATCGCTATTACCATGGTGATGCGGTTTTGGC
AGTACACCAATGGGCGTGGATAGCGGTTTGACTCACGGGGATTTCCAAGTCTCCACCCCATTGACGTCAA
TGGGAGTTTGTTTTGGCACCAAAATCAACGGGACTTTCCAAAATGTCGTAATAACCCCGCCCCGTTGACG
CAAATGGGCGGTAGGCGTGTACGGTGGGAGGTCTATATAAGCAGAGCTCGTTTAGTGAACCGTCAGATCT
CTAGAAGCTCTCTCGACGCAGGACTCGGCTTGCTGAAGCGCGCACGGCAAGAGGCGAGGGGCGGCGACTG
GTGAGAGATGGGTGCGAGAGCGTCGGTATTAAGCGGGGGAGAATTAGATAAATGGGAAAAAATTCGGTTA
AGGCCAGGGGGAAAGAAACAATATAAACTAAAACATATAGTATGGGCAAGCAGGGAGCTAGAACGATTCG
CAGTTAATCCTGGCCTTTTAGAGACATCAGAAGGCTGTAGACAAATACTGGGACAGCTACAACCATCCCT
TCAGACAGGATCAGAAGAACTTAGATCATTATATAATACAATAGCAGTCCTCTATTGTGTGCATCAAAGG
ATAGATGTAAAAGACACCAAGGAAGCCTTAGATAAGATAGAGGAAGAGCAAAACAAAAGTAAGAAAAAGG
CACAGCAAGCAGCAGCTGACACAGGAAACAACAGCCAGGTCAGCCAAAATTAC
[693 nt withheld, positions 1314-2006]
GCTGAAGCAATGAGCCAAGTAACAAATCCAGCTACCATAATGATACAGAAAGGCAATTTTAGGAACCAAA
GAAAGACTGTTAAGTGTTTCAATTGTGGCAAAGAAGGGCACATAGCCAAAAATTGCAGGGCCCCTAGGAA
AAAGGGCTGTTGGAAATGTGGAAAGGAAGGACACCAAATGAAAGATTGTACTGAGAGACAGGCTAATTTT
TTAGGGAAGATCTGGCCTTCCCACAAGGGAAGGCCAGGGAATTTTCTTCAGAGCAGACCAGAGCCAACAG
CCCCACCAGAAGAGAGCTTCAGGTTTGGGGAAGAGACAACAACTCCCTCTCAGAAGCAGGAGCCGATAGA
CAAGGAACTGTATCCTTTAGCTTCCCTCAGATCACTCTTTGGCAGCGACCCCTCGTCACAATAAAGATAG
GGGGGCAATTAAAGGAAGCTCTATTAGATACAGGAGCAGATGATACAGTATTAGAAGAAATGAATTTGCC
AGGAAGATGGAAACCAAAAATGATAGGGGGAATTGGAGGTTTTATCAAAGTAAGACAGTATGATCAGATA
CTCATAGAAATCTGCGGACATAAAGCTATAGGTACAGTATTAGTAGGACCTACACCTGTCAACATAATTG
GAAGAAATCTGTTGACTCAGATTGGCTGCACTTTAAATTTTCCCATTAGTCCTATTGAGACTGTACCAGT
AAAATTAAAGCCAGGAATGGATGGCCCAAAAGTTAAACAATGGCCATTGACAGAAGAAAAAATAAAAGCA
TTAGTAGAAATTTGTACAGAAATGGAAAAGGAAGGAAAAATTTCAAAAATTGGGCCTGAAAATCCATACA
ATACTCCAGTATTTGCCATAAAGAAAAAAGACAGTACTAAATGGAGAAAATTAGTAGATTTCAGAGAACT
TAATAAGAGAACTCAAGATTTCTGGGAAGTTCAATTAGGAATACCACATCCTGCAGGGTTAAAACAGAAA
AAATCAGTAACAGTACTGGATGTGGGCGATGCATATTTTTCAGTTCCCTTAGATAAAGACTTCAGGAAGT
ATACTGCATTTACCATACCTAGTATAAACAATGAGACACCAGGGATTAGATATCAGTACAATGTGCTTCC
ACAGGGATGGAAAGGATCACCAGCAATATTCCAGTGTAGCATGACAAAAATCTTAGAGCCTTTTAGAAAA
CAAAATCCAGACATAGTCATCTATCAATACATGGATGATTTGTATGTAGGATCTGACTTAGAAATAGGGC
AGCATAGAACAAAAATAGAGGAACTGAGACAACATCTGTTGAGGTGGGGATTTACCACACCAGACAAAAA
ACATCAGAAAGAACCTCCATTCCTTTGGATGGGTTATGAACTCCATCCTGATAAATGGACAGTACAGCCT
ATAGTGCTGCCAGAAAAGGACAGCTGGACTGTCAATGACATACAGAAATTAGTGGGAAAATTGAATTGGG
CAAGTCAGATTTATGCAGGGATTAAAGTAAGGCAATTATGTAAACTTCTTAGGGGAACCAAAGCACTAAC
AGAAGTAGTACCACTAACAGAAGAAGCAGAGCTAGAACTGGCAGAAAACAGGGAGATTCTAAAAGAACCG
GTACATGGAGTGTATTATGACCCATCAAAAGACTTAATAGCAGAAATACAGAAGCAGGGGCAAGGCCAAT
GGACATATCAAATTTATCAAGAGCCATTTAAAAATCTGAAAACAGGAAAGTATGCAAGAATGAAGGGTGC
CCACACTAATGATGTGAAACAATTAACAGAGGCAGTACAAAAAATAGCCACAGAAAGCATAGTAATATGG
GGAAAGACTCCTAAATTTAAATTACCCATACAAAAGGAAACATGGGAAGCATGGTGGACAGAGTATTGGC
AAGCCACCTGGATTCCTGAGTGGGAGTTTGTCAATACCCCTCCCTTAGTGAAGTTATGGTACCAGTTAGA
GAAAGAACCCATAATAGGAGCAGAAACTTTCTATGTAGATGGGGCAGCCAATAGGGAAACTAAATTAGGA
AAAGCAGGATATGTAACTGACAGAGGAAGACAAAAAGTTGTCCCCCTAACGGACACAACAAATCAGAAGA
CTGAGTTACAAGCAATTCATCTAGCTTTGCAGGATTCGGGATTAGAAGTAAACATAGTGACAGACTCACA
ATATGCATTGGGAATCATTCAAGCACAACCAGATAAGAGTGAATCAGAGTTAGTCAGTCAAATAATAGAG
CAGTTAATAAAAAAGGAAAAAGTCTACCTGGCATGGGTACCAGCACACAAAGGAATTGGAGGAAATGAAC
AAGTAGATAAATTGGTCAGTGCTGGAATCAGGAAAGTACTATTTTTAGATGGAATAGATAAGGCCCAAGA
AGAACATGAGAAATATCACAGTAATTGGAGAGCAATGGCTAGTGATTTTAACCTACCACCTGTAGTAGCA
AAAGAAATAGTAGCCAGCTGTGATAAATGTCAGCTAAAAGGGGAAGCCATGCATGGACAAGTAGACTGTA
GCCCAGGAATATGGCAGCTAGATTGTACACATTTAGAAGGAAAAGTTATCTTGGTAGCAGTTCATGTAGC
CAGTGGATATATAGAAGCAGAAGTAATTCCAGCAGAGACAGGGCAAGAAACAGCATACTTCCTCTTAAAA
TTAGCAGGAAGATGGCCAGTAAAAACAGTACATACAGACAATGGCAGCAATTTCACCAGTACTACAGTTA
AGGCCGCCTGTTGGTGGGCGGGGATCAAGCAGGAATTTGGCATTCCCTACAATCCCCAAAGTCAAGGAGT
AATAGAATCTATGAATAAAGAATTAAAGAAAATTATAGGACAGGTAAGAGATCAGGCTGAACATCTTAAG
ACAGCAGTACAAATGGCAGTATTCATCCACAATTTTAAAAGAAAAGGGGGGATTGGGGGGTACAGTGCAG
GGGAAAGAATAGTAGACATAATAGCAACAGACATACAAACTAAAGAATTACAAAAACAAATTACAAAAAT
TCAAAATTTTCGGGTTTATTACAGGGACAGCAGAGATCCAGTTTGGAAAGGACCAGCAAAGCTCCTCTGG
AAAGGTGAAGGGGCAGTAGTAATACAAGATAATAGTGACATAAAAGTAGTGCCAAGAAGAAAAGCAAAGA
TCATCAGGGATTATGGAAAACAGATGGCAGGTGATGATTGTGTGGCAAGTAGACAGGATGAGGATTAACA
CATGGAAAAGATTAGTAAAATAATAAGAATTGGAGAAGTGAATTATATAAATATAAAGTAGTAAAAATTG
AACCATTAGGAGTAGCACCCACCAAGGCAAAGAGAAGAGTGGTGCAGAGAGAAAAAAGAGCAGTGGGAAT
AGGAGCTTTGTTCCTTGGGTTCTTGGGAGCAGCAGGAAGCACTATGGGCGCAGCGTCAATGACGCTGACG
GTACAGGCCAGACAATTATTGTCTGGTATAGTGCAGCAGCAGAACAATTTGCTGAGGGCTATTGAGGCGC
AACAGCATCTGTTGCAACTCACAGTCTGGGGCATCAAGCAGCTCCAGGCAAGAATCCTGGCTGTGGAAAG
ATACCTAAAGGATCAACAGCTCCTGGGGATTTGGGGTTGCTCTGGAAAACTCATTTGCACCACTGCTGTG
CCTTGGAATGCTAGTTGGAGTAATAAATCTCTGGAACAGATTTGGAATAACATGACCTGGATGGAGTGGG
ACAGAGAAATTAACAATTACACAAGCTTAATACACTCCTTAATTGAAGAATCGCAAAACCAGCAAGAAAA
GAATGAACAAGAATTATTGGAATTAGATAAATGGGCAAGTTTGTGGAATTGGTTTAACATAACAAATTGG
CTGTGGTATATAAAATTATTCATAATGATAGTAGGAGGCTTGGTAGGTTTAAGAATAGTTTTTGCTGTAC
TTTCTGTAGTGAATAGAGTTAGGCAGGGATATTCACCATTATCGTTTCAGACCCACCTCCCAATCCCGAG
GGGACCCGACAGGCCCGAAGGAATAGAAGAAGAAGGTGGAGAGAGAGACAGAGACAGATCCATTCGATTA
GTGAACGGATCTCGAGTCTAGAGCGTTTAAACCCGCTGATCAGCCTCGACTGTGCCTTCTAGTTGCCAGC
CATCTGTTGTTTGCCCCTCCCCCGTGCCTTCCTTGACCCTGGAAGGTGCCACTCCCACTGTCCTTTCCTA
ATAAAATGAGGAAATTGCATCGCATTGTCTGAGTAGGTGTCATTCTATTCTGGGGGGTGGGGTGGGGCAG
GACAGCAAGGGGGAGGATTGGGAAGACAATAGCAGGCATGCTGGGGATGCGGTGGGCTCTATGGCTTCTG
AGGCGGAAAGAACCAGCTGCATTAATGAATCGGCCAACGCGCGGGGAGAGGCGGTTTGCGTATTGGGCGC
TCTTCCGCTTCCTCGCTCACTGACTCGCTGCGCTCGGTCGTTCGGCTGCGGCGAGCGGTATCAGCTCACT
CAAAGGCGGTAATACGGTTATCCACAGAATCAGGGGATAACGCAGGAAAGAACATGTGAGCAAAAGGCCA
GCAAAAGGCCAGGAACCGTAAAAAGGCCGCGTTGCTGGCGTTTTTCCATAGGCTCCGCCCCCCTGACGAG
CATCACAAAAATCGACGCTCAAGTCAGAGGTGGCGAAACCCGACAGGACTATAAAGATACCAGGCGTTTC
CCCCTGGAAGCTCCCTCGTGCGCTCTCCTGTTCCGACCCTGCCGCTTACCGGATACCTGTCCGCCTTTCT
CCCTTCGGGAAGCGTGGCGCTTTCTCATAGCTCACGCTGTAGGTATCTCAGTTCGGTGTAGGTCGTTCGC
TCCAAGCTGGGCTGTGTGCACGAACCCCCCGTTCAGCCCGACCGCTGCGCCTTATCCGGTAACTATCGTC
TTGAGTCCAACCCGGTAAGACACGACTTATCGCCACTGGCAGCAGCCACTGGTAACAGGATTAGCAGAGC
GAGGTATGTAGGCGGTGCTACAGAGTTCTTGAAGTGGTGGCCTAACTACGGCTACACTAGAAGAACAGTA
TTTGGTATCTGCGCTCTGCTGAAGCCAGTTACCTTCGGAAAAAGAGTTGGTAGCTCTTGATCCGGCAAAC
AAACCACCGCTGGTAGCGGTGGTTTTTTTGTTTGCAAGCAGCAGATTACGCGCAGAAAAAAAGGATCTCA
AGAAGATCCTTTGATCTTTTCTACGGGGTCTGACGCTCAGTGGAACGAAAACTCACGTTAAGGGATTTTG
GTCATGAGATTATCAAAAAGGATCTTCACCTAGATCCTTTTAAATTAAAAATGAAGTTTTAAATCAATCT
AAAGTATATATGAGTAAACTTGGTCTGACAGTTACCAATGCTTAATCAGTGAGGCACCTATCTCAGCGAT
CTGTCTATTTCGTTCATCCATAGTTGCCTGACTCCCCGTCGTGTAGATAACTACGATACGGGAGGGCTTA
CCATCTGGCCCCAGTGCTGCAATGATACCGCGAGACCCACGCTCACCGGCTCCAGATTTATCAGCAATAA
ACCAGCCAGCCGGAAGGGCCGAGCGCAGAAGTGGTCCTGCAACTTTATCCGCCTCCATCCAGTCTATTAA
TTGTTGCCGGGAAGCTAGAGTAAGTAGTTCGCCAGTTAATAGTTTGCGCAACGTTGTTGCCATTGCTACA
GGCATCGTGGTGTCACGCTCGTCGTTTGGTATGGCTTCATTCAGCTCCGGTTCCCAACGATCAAGGCGAG
TTACATGATCCCCCATGTTGTGCAAAAAAGCGGTTAGCTCCTTCGGTCCTCCGATCGTTGTCAGAAGTAA
GTTGGCCGCAGTGTTATCACTCATGGTTATGGCAGCACTGCATAATTCTCTTACTGTCATGCCATCCGTA
AGATGCTTTTCTGTGACTGGTGAGTACTCAACCAAGTCATTCTGAGAATAGTGTATGCGGCGACCGAGTT
GCTCTTGCCCGGCGTCAATACGGGATAATACCGCGCCACATAGCAGAACTTTAAAAGTGCTCATCATTGG
AAAACGTTCTTCGGGGCGAAAACTCTCAAGGATCTTACCGCTGTTGAGATCCAGTTCGATGTAACCCACT
CGTGCACCCAACTGATCTTCAGCATCTTTTACTTTCACCAGCGTTTCTGGGTGAGCAAAAACAGGAAGGC
AAAATGCCGCAAAAAAGGGAATAAGGGCGACACGGAAATGTTGAATACTCATACTCTTCCTTTTTCAATA
TTATTGAAGCATTTATCAGGGTTATTGTCTCATGAGCGGATACATATTTGAATGTATTTAGAAAAATAAA
CAAATAGGGGTTCCGCGCACATTTCCCCGAAAAGTGCCACCTGACGTC
Features (pLannotate 1.2.2; 13 found; start..end, strand, type, name):
     28..80      -  misc_feature   bom (fragment): basis of mobility region from pBR322
    235..614     +  enhancer       CMV enhancer: human cytomegalovirus immediate early enhancer
    616..815     +  promoter       CMV promoter: human cytomegalovirus (CMV) immediate early promoter
    848..915     +  misc_feature   HIV-1 Ψ (fragment): packaging signal of human immunodeficiency virus type 1
    918..2417    +  CDS            gag (sequence partly withheld): GAG_HV1N5 - Experimental evidence at protein level: Swiss-Prot protein existence level 1. [p6-gag]: Plays a role in budding of the assembled particle by interacting with the host class E VPS proteins TSG101 and PDCD6IP/AIP1. From Human immunodeficiency virus type 1 group M subtype B (isolate NY5) (HIV-1).
   2213..5224    +  CDS            HIV-1 pol: pol protein from human immunodeficiency virus 1; pol
   5367..5600    +  misc_feature   RRE: The Rev response element (RRE) of HIV-1 allows for Rev-dependent mRNA export from the nucleus to the cytoplasm.
   5977..6077    +  CDS            Rev (fragment): human immunodeficiency virus 1 (HIV-1) Rev protein; rev; enhances nuclear export of unspliced and incompletely spliced viral mRNAs
   6116..6340    +  polyA_signal   bGH poly(A) signal: bovine growth hormone polyadenylation signal
   6359..6416    -  CDS            lacI (fragment): lac repressor; lacI; The lac repressor binds to the lac operator to inhibit transcription in E. coli. This inhibition can be relieved by adding lactose or isopropyl-β-D-thiogalactopyranoside (IPTG).
   6599..7187    -  rep_origin     ori: high-copy-number ColE1/pMB1/pBR322/pUC origin of replication
   7358..8218    -  CDS            AmpR: β-lactamase; bla; confers resistance to ampicillin, carbenicillin, and related antibiotics
   8219..8323    -  promoter       AmpR promoter: bla
