[The description below was written by a language model from this plasmid's Addgene catalogue record and pLannotate feature annotations shown in this document.]
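Description:
pCD/NL-BH∆1 is an HIV-1-derived lentiviral packaging plasmid built on a pcDNA3.1 mammalian expression backbone, about 8.4 kb in total. It is propagated in E. coli through a high-copy ColE1/pUC-type origin and selected with ampicillin via the β-lactamase gene and its own promoter. Short annotated remnants of a pBR322 bom region and lacI appear to be backbone leftovers with no evident role. No mammalian selection marker is annotated in the feature table.

The expression cassette is driven by the human cytomegalovirus immediate early enhancer and promoter and terminated by the bovine growth hormone polyadenylation signal. Between them lie the HIV-1 gag and pol reading frames, which overlap as in the native virus, where pol is produced as a Gag-Pol fusion by ribosomal frameshifting. Together they supply the structural proteins and the viral enzymes needed to assemble particles. Downstream sits the Rev response element, which makes nuclear export of the unspliced gag/pol transcript dependent on Rev. Only a fragment of the rev coding sequence is annotated, consistent with the stated requirement that Rev be provided from a separate plasmid. Only a fragment of the Ψ packaging signal remains upstream of gag, which would be expected to limit encapsidation of the packaging transcript itself.

According to the record, the plasmid is used with third-generation lentiviral transfer vectors together with a Rev-encoding plasmid. An envelope construct would also be needed for vector production, although the record does not specify one. The associated publication concerns lentiviral vectors targeted to cells bearing a specific interleukin-13 receptor.
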