Addgene plasmid #41791: pCD/NL-BH∆1
Purpose: Packaging construct contains Gag and Pol; can be used with 3rd generation transfer plasmids along with a plasmid encoding Rev
Depositing lab: Jakob Reiser. Depositing organization: FDA, Center for Biologics Evaluation and Research (CBER). Publication: Specific targeting of human interleukin (IL)-13 receptor alpha2-positive cells with lentiviral vectors displaying IL-13. Ou W, Marino MP, Suzuki A, Joshi B, Husain SR, Maisner A, Galanis E, Puri RK, Reiser J. Hum Gene Ther Methods. 2012 Apr;23(2):137-47. Epub 2012 May 21. 10.1089/hgtb.2012.054 PubMed 22612657.
Backbone
  Vector backbone: pcDNA3.1
  Total vector size (bp): 8355
  Vector type: Mammalian Expression
Growth in bacteria
  Bacterial resistance: Ampicillin, 100 μg/mL
  Growth temperature: 37°C
  Growth strain: NEB Stable
  Copy number: Unknown
Gene/Insert
  Gene/Insert name: HIV-1 Gag/Pol and RRE sequences
Terms and licenses: Academic/Nonprofit Terms; Industry Terms: Not Available to Industry
How to cite: pCD/NL-BH∆1 was a gift from Jakob Reiser (Addgene plasmid # 41791 ; http://n2t.net/addgene:41791 ; RRID:Addgene_41791)
